Addgene plasmid #153734: pGBW-m4252814
Purpose: Mammalian expression plasmid for SARS-CoV-2 nsp7
Depositing lab: Ginkgo Bioworks & Benjie Chen. Depositing organization: Ginkgo Bioworks.
Backbone
  Vector backbone: pTwist_CMV_Puro_6 with AarI site removed
  Backbone size w/o insert (bp): 6080
  Vector type: Mammalian Expression
  Selectable markers: Puromycin
Growth in bacteria
  Bacterial resistance: Ampicillin, 100 μg/mL
  Growth temperature: 37°C
  Growth strain: DH5alpha
  Copy number: High Copy
Gene/Insert
  Gene/Insert name: SARS-CoV-2 nsp7
  Species: Severe acute respiratory syndrome coronavirus 2
  Insert size (bp): 242
  Mutation: wt
  Entrez Gene: ORF1ab (a.k.a. GU280_gp01)
  Promoter: CMV
  Tag / fusion protein: Cleavable TEV;S-tag (C terminal on backbone)
  Cloning method: Unknown
Resource information
  A portion of this plasmid was derived from a plasmid made by: GinkgoBioworks
Depositor comments: NCBI reference sequence: 43740578
How to cite: pGBW-m4252814 was a gift from Ginkgo Bioworks & Benjie Chen (Addgene plasmid # 153734 ; http://n2t.net/addgene:153734 ; RRID:Addgene_153734)
