[The description below was written by a language model from this plasmid's Addgene catalogue record and pLannotate feature annotations shown in this document.]
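Description:
pGBW-m4252814 is a mammalian expression plasmid for SARS-CoV-2 nsp7, the small non-structural protein encoded within the viral ORF1ab polyprotein. It is built on a pTwist_CMV_Puro_6 backbone from which an AarI site has been removed. The wild-type nsp7 coding sequence (about 240 bp) is recorded as being under the CMV promoter and fused at its C terminus to a backbone-encoded S-tag that can be removed through a TEV protease cleavage site. This arrangement allows detection or affinity capture of the protein and subsequent release of the tag. The cloning method is not stated.

The feature table comes from a 6,407 nt sequencing-derived record. It identifies the propagation and selection elements: a high-copy ColE1/pUC-type origin and an AmpR β-lactamase gene for ampicillin selection in E. coli, and a puromycin N-acetyltransferase cassette driven by the human ubiquitin C promoter and closed by a synthetic poly(A) signal for selecting transfected mammalian cells. CMV enhancer and promoter segments lie near the end of the numbered sequence, on the reverse strand or as short fragments. An SV40 poly(A) signal and a further synthetic poly(A) signal are also annotated. The automated annotation does not call the nsp7 insert, the TEV site or the S-tag, so their exact positions cannot be read from the table. Bacterial rrnG and T7 terminators, together with β-globin insulator elements, flank the functional units, presumably to limit transcriptional read-through between them. Short hits labelled as bla(M) and SV40 large T antigen are only fragments.

The plasmid suits transient or puromycin-selected expression of tagged nsp7 in mammalian cells. The record gives no more specific application.
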