Features (pLannotate 1.2.2; 18 found; start..end, strand, type, name):
     26..74      +  polyA_signal   poly(A) signal: synthetic polyadenylation signal
     92..138     +  terminator     T7 terminator: transcription terminator for bacteriophage T7 RNA polymerase
    143..214     -  misc_feature   5' β-globin insulator: insulator upstream of the human β-globin locus (Farrell et al., 2002)
    366..502     -  terminator     rrnG terminator: transcription terminator from the E. coli ribosomal RNA rrnG operon (Albrechtsen et al., 1991)
    515..1375    -  CDS            AmpR: β-lactamase; bla; confers resistance to ampicillin, carbenicillin, and related antibiotics
   1641..1689    -  polyA_signal   poly(A) signal: synthetic polyadenylation signal
   1718..2315    -  CDS            PuroR (fragment): puromycin N-acetyltransferase; pac from Streptomyces; confers resistance to puromycin
   2319..3528    -  promoter       UbC promoter: human ubiquitin C promoter
   3792..3856    +  CDS            bla(M) (fragment): β-lactamase lacking the signal sequence; bla(M); allows cytosolic expression of β-lactamase
   4028..4616    +  rep_origin     ori: high-copy-number ColE1/pMB1/pBR322/pUC origin of replication
   4842..4913    -  misc_feature   3' β-globin insulator: insulator downstream of the human β-globin locus (Farrell et al., 2002)
   4958..5094    -  terminator     rrnG terminator: transcription terminator from the E. coli ribosomal RNA rrnG operon (Albrechtsen et al., 1991)
   5124..5170    -  terminator     T7 terminator: transcription terminator for bacteriophage T7 RNA polymerase
   5193..5262    +  CDS            large T antigen (fragment): large T antigen from SV40 (simian virus 40)
   5285..5406    +  polyA_signal   SV40 poly(A) signal: SV40 polyadenylation signal
   5845..5896    -  promoter       CMVd2 promoter: truncated human cytomegalovirus (CMV) immediate early promoter that yields moderately reduced expression relative to the full-length promoter
   5959..5976    +  promoter       CMV promoter (fragment): human cytomegalovirus (CMV) immediate early promoter
   6049..6352    -  enhancer       CMV enhancer: human cytomegalovirus immediate early enhancer
>Addgene plasmid #153734 | pGBW-m4252814 | addgene full sequence | sequence record 300734 | Ginkgo NGS Result
GGCTACACTCGATCAGCAGTTAGATAATAAAATCGCTATCCATCGAAGATGGATGTGTGTTGGTTTTTTG
TGTGTGTAACGCAACGATTGATAGCATAACCCCTTGGGGCCTCTAAACGGGTCTTGAGGGGTTTTTTGAA
TTGAGAGGTAGCTGAAGCTGCTGTTATGACCACTAGAGGGAAGAAGATACCTGTGGAGCTAATGGTCCAA
GATGTCGGGAGCCGCGATCGCTGCCAAAAAGGTAAGCTGACGATAGCTGACGAGATTCGATGCCCGACGA
GCAAATGAGCGCCACGGCTGTTCGCGTAAGCTCGAAACGACGGAGATTCGATAGAGCCAGAGTCGAGTTT
AAACGATTCGGGATCTTAAGGATAAATTTCTGGTAAGGAGGACACGTATGGAAGTGGGCAAGTTGGGGAA
GCCGTATCCGTTGCTGAATCTGGCATATGTGGGAGTATAAGACGCGCAGCGTCGCATCAGGCATTTTTTT
CTGCGCCAATGCACCTAGAATCGGTTACCAATGCTTAATCAGTGAGGCACCTATCTCAGCGATCTGTCTA
TTTCGTTCATCCATAGTTGCCTGACTCCCCGTCGTGTAGATAACTACGATACGGGAGGGCTTACCATCTG
GCCCCAGTGCTGCAATGATACCGCGAGACCCACGCTCACCGGCTCCAGATTTATCAGCAATAAACCAGCC
AGCCGGAAGGGCCGAGCGCAGAAGTGGTCCTGCAACTTTATCCGCCTCCATCCAGTCTATCAACTGTTGC
CGGGAAGCTAGAGTAAGTAGTTCGCCAGTTAATAGTTTACGCAAGGTTGTTGCCATTGCTACAGGCATCG
TGGTGTCACGCTCGTCGTTTGGTATGGCTTCATTCAGCTCCGGTTCCCAACGATCAAGGCGAGTTACATG
ATCCCCCATGTTGTGCAAAAAAGCGGTTAGCTCCTTCGGTCCTCCAATCGTTGTCAGAAGTAAGTTGGCC
GCAGTGTTATCACTCATGGTTATGGCAGCACTGCATAATTCTCTTACTGTCATGCCATCCGTAAGATGCT
TTTCTGTGACTGGTGAATACTCAACCAAGTCATTCTGAGAATAGTGTATGCGGCGACCGAGTTGCTCTTG
CCCGGCGTCAATACGGGATAATACCGCGCCACATAGCAGAACTTTAAAAGTGCTCATCATTGGAAAGCGT
TCTTCGGGGCGAAAACTCTCAAGGATCTTACCGCTGTTGAGATCCAGTTCGATGTAACCCACTCGCGCAC
CCAACTGATCTTCAGCATCTTTTACTTTCACCAGCGTTTCTGGGTGAGCAAAAACAGGAAGGCAAAATGC
CGCAAAAAAGGGAATAAGGGCGACACGGAAATGTTGAATACTCATGCGAAAGCCTCCTGCTGATCCTGTC
TCTTGATAGATGTTTGCAAAAGCTAGGACTCGATTATACGTTGACCGATCAGACTATCAATATCTAGGTT
TAAACAGATCGGTACGCTGCCGTGACCAGGCTTGAGTACAATATCTGACGATTGGACTTCCTGGGTCCCA
AGCTGGATTCCGACTGGCTGACTGCCAAGCAACGATATGGATCGTCGAGACTCGCACTGAGAGGATCGTT
CTCGGTACACCAGGCGCGCCTAGCGTTACACACACAAAAAACCAACACACATCCATCTTCGATGGATAGC
GATTTTATTATCTAAGACTAGGCTTACATACTAGCCTAGGCACCGGGCTTGCGGGTCATGCACCAGGTGC
GCGGTCCTTCGGGCACCTCGACGTCGGCGGTGACGGTGAAGCCGAGCCGCTCGTAGAAGGGGAGGTTGCG
GGGCGCGGAGGTCTCCAGGAAGGCGGGCACCCCGGCGCGCTCGGCGGCCTCCACTCCGGGGAGCACGACG
GCGCTGCCCAGACCCTTGCCCTGGTGGTCGGGCGAGACGCCGACGGTGGCCAGGAACCACGCGGGCTCCT
TGGGCCGGTGCGGCGCCAGGAGGCCCTCCATCTGTTGCTGCGCGGCCAGCCGGGAACCGCTCAACTCGGC
CATGCGCGGGCCGATCTCGGCGAACACCGCCCCCGCTTCGACGCTCTCCGGCGTGGTCCAGACCGCCACC
GCGGCGCCGTCGTCCGCGACCCACACCTTGCCGATGTCGAGCCCGACGCGCGTGAGGAAGAGTTCTTGCA
GCTCGGTGACCCGCTCGATGTGGCGGTCCGGATCGACGGTGTGGCGCGTGGCGGGGTAGTCGGCGAACGC
GGCGGCGAGGGTGCGTACGGCCCTGGGGACGTCGTCGCGGGTGGCGAGGCGCACCGTGGGCTTGTACTCG
GTCATGTTGTCTAACAAAAAAGCCAAAAACGGCCAGAATTTAGCGGACAATTTACAAGTCTAACACTGAA
AATTACATATTGACCCAAATGATTACATTTCAAAAGGTGCCTAAAAAACTTCACAAAACACACTCGCCAA
CCCCGAGCGCATAGTTCAAAACCGGAGCTTCAGCTACTTAAGAAGATAGGTACATAAAACCGACCAAAGA
AACTGACGCCTCACTTATCCCTCCCCTCACCAGAGGTCCGGCGCCTGTCGATTCAGGAGAGCCTACCCTA
GGCCCGAACCCTGCGTCCTGCGACGGAGAAAAGCCTACCGCACACCTACCGGCTGGTGGCCCCACCCTGC
ATTATAAGCCAACAGAACGGGTGACGTCACGACACGACGAGGGCGCGCGCTCCCAAAGGTACGGGTGCAC
TGCCCAACGGCACCGCCATAACTGCCGCCCCCGCAACAGACGACAAACCGAGTTCTCCAGTCAGTGACAA
ACTTCACGTCAGGGTCCCCAGATGGTGCCCAGCCCATCTCACCCGAATAAGAGCTTTCCCGCATTAGCGA
AGGGCTCAAGACCTTGGGTTCTTGCCGCCCACCATGCCCCCCACCTTGTTTCAACGACCTCACAGCCCGC
CTCACAAGCGTCTTCCATTCAAGACTCGGGAACAGCCGCCATTTTGCTGCGCTCCCCCCAACCCCCAGTT
CAGGGCAACCTTGCTCGCGGACCCAGACTACAGCCCTTGGCGGTCTCTCCACACGCTTCCGTCCCACCGA
GCGGCCCGGCGGCCACGAAAGCCCCGGCCAGCCCAGCAGCCCGCTACTCACCAAGTGACGATCACAGCGA
TCCACAAACAAGAACCGCGACCCAAATCCCGGCTGCGACGGAACTAGCTGTGCCACACCCGGCGCGTCCT
TATATAATCATCGGCGTTCACCGCCCCACGGAGATCCCTCCGCAGAATCGCCGAGAAGGGACTACTTTTC
CTCGCCTGTTCCGCTCTCTGGAAAGAAAACCAGTGCCCTAGAGTCACCCAAGTCCCGTCCTAAAATGTCC
TTCTGCTGATACTGGGGTTCTAAGGCCGAGTCTTATGAGCAGCGGGCCGCTGTCCTGAGCGTCCGGGCGG
AAGGATCAGGACGCTCCTGCGCCCTTCGTCTGACGTGGCAGCGCTCGCCGTGACGAGGGGGGCGCCCGCG
GGAGGCGCCAAAACCCGGCGCGGAGGCCAGGCGCGCCCCGATTTCGATATTCCTCGGATCTCGGATAGAT
CGGGATTGAGGATGTAGGTTGAACTTCTCTCGGGTGATCCCGATCTCGGATATTCGGGATTGGAGTAATA
CCTGGCGATAGGCGCTGCCAAGCAATAGCCAAGGCGCAAGGCCGGCCAAGAGACTTGCGATAGTTCGTTC
GAGAGGTAGCCTGCAAGATGGATCGGACGAAAGGTTTGAAGATTTTCCGACGAGGGCCTTGGAGAGTTCG
GAAATTTAAATGCAACTATGGATGAACGAAATAGACAGATCGCTGAGATAGGTGCCTCACTGATTAAGCA
TTGGTAACTGTCAGACCAAGTTTACTCATATATACTTTAGATTGATTTAAAACTTCATTTTTAATTTAAA
AGGATCTAGGTGAAGATCCTTTTTGATAATCTCATGACCAAAATCCCTTAACGTGAGTTTTCGTTCCACT
GAGCGTCAGACCCCGTAGAAAAGATCAAAGGATCTTCTTGAGATCCTTTTTTTCTGCGCGTAATCTGCTG
CTTGCAAACAAAAAAACCACCGCTACCAGCGGTGGTTTGTTTGCCGGATCAAGAGCTACCAACTCTTTTT
CCGAAGGTAACTGGCTTCAGCAGAGCGCAGATACCAAATACTGTTCTTCTAGTGTAGCCGTAGTTAGGCC
ACCACTTCAAGAACTCTGTAGCACCGCCTACATACCTCGCTCTGCTAATCCTGTTACCAGTGGCTGCTGC
CAGTGGCGATAAGTCGTGTCTTACCGGGTTGGACTCAAGACGATAGTTACCGGATAAGGCGCAGCGGTCG
GGCTGAACGGGGGGTTCGTGCACACAGCCCAGCTTGGAGCGAACGACCTACACCGAACTGAGATACCTAC
AGCGTGAGCTATGAGAAAGCGCCACGCTTCCCGAAGGGAGAAAGGCGGACAGGTATCCGGTAAGCGGCAG
GGTCGGAACAGGAGAGCGCACGAGGGAGCTTCCAGGGGGAAACGCCTGGTATCTTTATAGTCCTGTCGGG
TTTCGCCACCTCTGACTTGAGCGTCGATTTTTGTGATGCTCGTCAGGGGGGCGGAGCCTATGGAAAAACG
CCAGCAACGCGGCCTTTTTACGGTTCCTGGCCTTTTGCTGGCCTTTTGCTCACATGATTTAAATGAAACT
CGTAATCGGAGAACGGGTGCAATAGCAAGGACCAGATCGAACTTGACTGACGCAATTCTGAGCGTAGTCG
AAACCCAGACAAGTCGATCTCGCCAAGTAGCTGACTTGACTGGTTAATTAAGTTTCGATAGCCCAAGGTA
ACCAATGAGATTAGGGAGGGAAGAAAGTTTGATGAACTACTTCTGACCCCTAGTGGTGTCCAGAAAAGAC
CATTAAAGGAATGTCTTGATCGAAATCGAGAGATCGCCTGCAGGATAGCTGACGACCTTAAGGATAAATT
TCTGGTAAGGAGGACACGTATGGAAGTGGGCAAGTTGGGGAAGCCGTATCCGTTGCTGAATCTGGCATAT
GTGGGAGTATAAGACGCGCAGCGTCGCATCAGGCATTTTTTTCTGCGCCAATGCCGGTAGATAGCAATCC
GGCCCGAGGGGCACAAAAAACCCCTCAAGACCCGTTTAGAGGCCCCAAGGGGTTATGCTACGATACCGAT
AGAGATGGGCCAATACCACATTTGTAGAGGTTTTACTTGCTTTAAAAAACCTCCCACACCTCCCCCTGAA
CCTGAAACATAAAATGAATGCAATTGTTGTTGTTAACTTGTTTATTGCAGCTTATAATGGTTACAAATAA
AGCAATAGCATCACAAATTTCACAAATAAAGCATTTTTTTCACTGCATTCTAGTTGTGGTTTGTCCAAAC
TCATCAATGTATCTTATCATGTCTGTGAGCTGAAGGTACGCTGTATCTCAGTCAGTCAAGCTAGCTTAAC
TGTCCATGTGCTGCCTCTCGAACTTAGCTGCCGCGGTTTCTTTCGACTGAAAGTAAAGGTTTTCTAAGGT
TGCCCTGTTGTCCAGCATTTCTTCACAAAGCTTGTTTATGTCTACAGCACCCTGCATGGAAAGCAAAACA
GAAAGTAGTGAAACCATTTTTTCAAAGGCTTCAGTAGTATCTTTAGCTAAGAGAATGTCATTGTGTAACT
GGACACATTGAGCCCACAATTTAGATGATGATTCTACTCTGAGTTGTTGCAAAACTGAGAGTAAGACTAC
TGATGTGCACTTTACATCTGACATTTTCATGGTGGCGGCCGCTGGCGGGTGTGTCGAGTGGATGGTAGGA
TCGACAAAGATCTGATCTGACGGTTCACTAAACCAGCTCTGCTTATATAGACCTCCCACCGTACACGCCT
ACCGCCCATTTGCGTCAATGGGGCGGAGTTGTTACGACATTTTGGAAAGTCCCGTTGATTTTGGTGCCAA
AACAAACTCCCATTGACGTCAATGGGGTGGAGACTTGGAAATCCCCGTGAGTCAAACCGCTATCCACGCC
CATTGATGTACTGCCAAAACCGCATCAGCATGGTAATAGCGATGACTAATACGTAGATGTACTGCCAAGT
AGGAAAGTCCCATAAGGTCATGTACTGGGCATAATGCCAGGCGGGCCATTTACCGTCATTGACGTCAATA
GGGGGCGTACTTGGCATATGATACACTTGATGTACTGCCAAGTGGGCAGTTTACCGTAAATACTCCACCC
ATTGACGTCAATGGAAAGTCCCTATTGGCGTTACTATGGGAACATACGTCATTATTGACGTCAATGGGCG
GGGGTCGTTGGGCGGTCAGCCAGGCGGGCCATTTACCGTAAGTTATGTAACGCGGAACTCCATATATGGG
CTATGAACTAATGACCCCGTAATTGATTACTAGATCT
